>Addgene plasmid #129045 | pSpdCas9-hudTET1CD-T2A-mCherry(PX458)-SghuTSDR-5 | depositor full sequence | sequence record 247391 | pSpdCas9-hudTET1CD-T2A-mCherry(PX458)-SghuTSDR-5 sequence 11407 bps
GAGGGCCTATTTCCCATGATTCCTTCATATTTGCATATACGATACAAGGCTGTTAGAGAGATAATTGGAA
TTAATTTGACTGTAAACACAAAGATATTAGTACAAAATACGTGACGTAGAAAGTAATAATTTCTTGGGTA
GTTTGCAGTTTTAAAATTATGTTTTAAAATGGACTATCATATGCTTACCGTAACTTGAAAGTATTTCGAT
TTCTTGGCTTTATATATCTTGTGGAAAGGACGAAACACCGTGGGTGCTGGTGGATGTGGTGTTTTAGAGC
TAGAAATAGCAAGTTAAAATAAGGCTAGTCCGTTATCAACTTGAAAAAGTGGCACCGAGTCGGTGCTTTT
TTGTTTTAGAGCTAGAAATAGCAAGTTAAAATAAGGCTAGTCCGTTTTTAGCGCGTGCGCCAATTCTGCA
GACAAATGGCTCTAGAGGTACCCGTTACATAACTTACGGTAAATGGCCCGCCTGGCTGACCGCCCAACGA
CCCCCGCCCATTGACGTCAATAGTAACGCCAATAGGGACTTTCCATTGACGTCAATGGGTGGAGTATTTA
CGGTAAACTGCCCACTTGGCAGTACATCAAGTGTATCATATGCCAAGTACGCCCCCTATTGACGTCAATG
ACGGTAAATGGCCCGCCTGGCATTGTGCCCAGTACATGACCTTATGGGACTTTCCTACTTGGCAGTACAT
CTACGTATTAGTCATCGCTATTACCATGGTCGAGGTGAGCCCCACGTTCTGCTTCACTCTCCCCATCTCC
CCCCCCTCCCCACCCCCAATTTTGTATTTATTTATTTTTTAATTATTTTGTGCAGCGATGGGGGCGGGGG
GGGGGGGGGGGCGCGCGCCAGGCGGGGCGGGGCGGGGCGAGGGGCGGGGCGGGGCGAGGCGGAGAGGTGC
GGCGGCAGCCAATCAGAGCGGCGCGCTCCGAAAGTTTCCTTTTATGGCGAGGCGGCGGCGGCGGCGGCCC
TATAAAAAGCGAAGCGCGCGGCGGGCGGGAGTCGCTGCGACGCTGCCTTCGCCCCGTGCCCCGCTCCGCC
GCCGCCTCGCGCCGCCCGCCCCGGCTCTGACTGACCGCGTTACTCCCACAGGTGAGCGGGCGGGACGGCC
CTTCTCCTCCGGGCTGTAATTAGCTGAGCAAGAGGTAAGGGTTTAAGGGATGGTTGGTTGGTGGGGTATT
AATGTTTAATTACCTGGAGCACCTGCCTGAAATCACTTTTTTTCAGGTTGGACCGGTGCCACCATGTACC
CATACGATGTTCCAGATTACGCTTCGCCGAAGAAAAAGCGCAAGGTCGAAGCGTCCGACAAGAAGTACAG
CATCGGCCTGGCCATCGGCACCAACTCTGTGGGCTGGGCCGTGATCACCGACGAGTACAAGGTGCCCAGC
AAGAAATTCAAGGTGCTGGGCAACACCGACCGGCACAGCATCAAGAAGAACCTGATCGGAGCCCTGCTGT
TCGACAGCGGCGAAACAGCCGAGGCCACCCGGCTGAAGAGAACCGCCAGAAGAAGATACACCAGACGGAA
GAACCGGATCTGCTATCTGCAAGAGATCTTCAGCAACGAGATGGCCAAGGTGGACGACAGCTTCTTCCAC
AGACTGGAAGAGTCCTTCCTGGTGGAAGAGGATAAGAAGCACGAGCGGCACCCCATCTTCGGCAACATCG
TGGACGAGGTGGCCTACCACGAGAAGTACCCCACCATCTACCACCTGAGAAAGAAACTGGTGGACAGCAC
CGACAAGGCCGACCTGCGGCTGATCTATCTGGCCCTGGCCCACATGATCAAGTTCCGGGGCCACTTCCTG
ATCGAGGGCGACCTGAACCCCGACAACAGCGACGTGGACAAGCTGTTCATCCAGCTGGTGCAGACCTACA
ACCAGCTGTTCGAGGAAAACCCCATCAACGCCAGCGGCGTGGACGCCAAGGCCATCCTGTCTGCCAGACT
GAGCAAGAGCAGACGGCTGGAAAATCTGATCGCCCAGCTGCCCGGCGAGAAGAAGAATGGCCTGTTCGGC
AACCTGATTGCCCTGAGCCTGGGCCTGACCCCCAACTTCAAGAGCAACTTCGACCTGGCCGAGGATGCCA
AACTGCAGCTGAGCAAGGACACCTACGACGACGACCTGGACAACCTGCTGGCCCAGATCGGCGACCAGTA
CGCCGACCTGTTTCTGGCCGCCAAGAACCTGTCCGACGCCATCCTGCTGAGCGACATCCTGAGAGTGAAC
ACCGAGATCACCAAGGCCCCCCTGAGCGCCTCTATGATCAAGAGATACGACGAGCACCACCAGGACCTGA
CCCTGCTGAAAGCTCTCGTGCGGCAGCAGCTGCCTGAGAAGTACAAAGAGATTTTCTTCGACCAGAGCAA
GAACGGCTACGCCGGCTACATTGACGGCGGAGCCAGCCAGGAAGAGTTCTACAAGTTCATCAAGCCCATC
CTGGAAAAGATGGACGGCACCGAGGAACTGCTCGTGAAGCTGAACAGAGAGGACCTGCTGCGGAAGCAGC
GGACCTTCGACAACGGCAGCATCCCCCACCAGATCCACCTGGGAGAGCTGCACGCCATTCTGCGGCGGCA
GGAAGATTTTTACCCATTCCTGAAGGACAACCGGGAAAAGATCGAGAAGATCCTGACCTTCCGCATCCCC
TACTACGTGGGCCCTCTGGCCAGGGGAAACAGCAGATTCGCCTGGATGACCAGAAAGAGCGAGGAAACCA
TCACCCCCTGGAACTTCGAGGAAGTGGTGGACAAGGGCGCTTCCGCCCAGAGCTTCATCGAGCGGATGAC
CAACTTCGATAAGAACCTGCCCAACGAGAAGGTGCTGCCCAAGCACAGCCTGCTGTACGAGTACTTCACC
GTGTATAACGAGCTGACCAAAGTGAAATACGTGACCGAGGGAATGAGAAAGCCCGCCTTCCTGAGCGGCG
AGCAGAAAAAGGCCATCGTGGACCTGCTGTTCAAGACCAACCGGAAAGTGACCGTGAAGCAGCTGAAAGA
GGACTACTTCAAGAAAATCGAGTGCTTCGACTCCGTGGAAATCTCCGGCGTGGAAGATCGGTTCAACGCC
TCCCTGGGCACATACCACGATCTGCTGAAAATTATCAAGGACAAGGACTTCCTGGACAATGAGGAAAACG
AGGACATTCTGGAAGATATCGTGCTGACCCTGACACTGTTTGAGGACAGAGAGATGATCGAGGAACGGCT
GAAAACCTATGCCCACCTGTTCGACGACAAAGTGATGAAGCAGCTGAAGCGGCGGAGATACACCGGCTGG
GGCAGGCTGAGCCGGAAGCTGATCAACGGCATCCGGGACAAGCAGTCCGGCAAGACAATCCTGGATTTCC
TGAAGTCCGACGGCTTCGCCAACAGAAACTTCATGCAGCTGATCCACGACGACAGCCTGACCTTTAAAGA
GGACATCCAGAAAGCCCAGGTGTCCGGCCAGGGCGATAGCCTGCACGAGCACATTGCCAATCTGGCCGGC
AGCCCCGCCATTAAGAAGGGCATCCTGCAGACAGTGAAGGTGGTGGACGAGCTCGTGAAAGTGATGGGCC
GGCACAAGCCCGAGAACATCGTGATCGAAATGGCCAGAGAGAACCAGACCACCCAGAAGGGACAGAAGAA
CAGCCGCGAGAGAATGAAGCGGATCGAAGAGGGCATCAAAGAGCTGGGCAGCCAGATCCTGAAAGAACAC
CCCGTGGAAAACACCCAGCTGCAGAACGAGAAGCTGTACCTGTACTACCTGCAGAATGGGCGGGATATGT
ACGTGGACCAGGAACTGGACATCAACCGGCTGTCCGACTACGATGTGGACGCCATCGTGCCTCAGAGCTT
TCTGAAGGACGACTCCATCGACAACAAGGTGCTGACCAGAAGCGACAAGAACCGGGGCAAGAGCGACAAC
GTGCCCTCCGAAGAGGTCGTGAAGAAGATGAAGAACTACTGGCGGCAGCTGCTGAACGCCAAGCTGATTA
CCCAGAGAAAGTTCGACAATCTGACCAAGGCCGAGAGAGGCGGCCTGAGCGAACTGGATAAGGCCGGCTT
CATCAAGAGACAGCTGGTGGAAACCCGGCAGATCACAAAGCACGTGGCACAGATCCTGGACTCCCGGATG
AACACTAAGTACGACGAGAATGACAAGCTGATCCGGGAAGTGAAAGTGATCACCCTGAAGTCCAAGCTGG
TGTCCGATTTCCGGAAGGATTTCCAGTTTTACAAAGTGCGCGAGATCAACAACTACCACCACGCCCACGA
CGCCTACCTGAACGCCGTCGTGGGAACCGCCCTGATCAAAAAGTACCCTAAGCTGGAAAGCGAGTTCGTG
TACGGCGACTACAAGGTGTACGACGTGCGGAAGATGATCGCCAAGAGCGAGCAGGAAATCGGCAAGGCTA
CCGCCAAGTACTTCTTCTACAGCAACATCATGAACTTTTTCAAGACCGAGATTACCCTGGCCAACGGCGA
GATCCGGAAGCGGCCTCTGATCGAGACAAACGGCGAAACCGGGGAGATCGTGTGGGATAAGGGCCGGGAT
TTTGCCACCGTGCGGAAAGTGCTGAGCATGCCCCAAGTGAATATCGTGAAAAAGACCGAGGTGCAGACAG
GCGGCTTCAGCAAAGAGTCTATCCTGCCCAAGAGGAACAGCGATAAGCTGATCGCCAGAAAGAAGGACTG
GGACCCTAAGAAGTACGGCGGCTTCGACAGCCCCACCGTGGCCTATTCTGTGCTGGTGGTGGCCAAAGTG
GAAAAGGGCAAGTCCAAGAAACTGAAGAGTGTGAAAGAGCTGCTGGGGATCACCATCATGGAAAGAAGCA
GCTTCGAGAAGAATCCCATCGACTTTCTGGAAGCCAAGGGCTACAAAGAAGTGAAAAAGGACCTGATCAT
CAAGCTGCCTAAGTACTCCCTGTTCGAGCTGGAAAACGGCCGGAAGAGAATGCTGGCCTCTGCCGGCGAA
CTGCAGAAGGGAAACGAACTGGCCCTGCCCTCCAAATATGTGAACTTCCTGTACCTGGCCAGCCACTATG
AGAAGCTGAAGGGCTCCCCCGAGGATAATGAGCAGAAACAGCTGTTTGTGGAACAGCACAAGCACTACCT
GGACGAGATCATCGAGCAGATCAGCGAGTTCTCCAAGAGAGTGATCCTGGCCGACGCTAATCTGGACAAA
GTGCTGTCCGCCTACAACAAGCACCGGGATAAGCCCATCAGAGAGCAGGCCGAGAATATCATCCACCTGT
TTACCCTGACCAATCTGGGAGCCCCTGCCGCCTTCAAGTACTTTGACACCACCATCGACCGGAAGAGGTA
CACCAGCACCAAAGAGGTGCTGGACGCCACCCTGATCCACCAGAGCATCACCGGCCTGTACGAGACACGG
ATCGACCTGTCTCAGCTGGGAGGCGACAAAAGGCCGGCGGCCACGAAAAAGGCCGGCCAGGGAGGAGGAT
CCCTGCCCACCTGCAGCTGTCTTGATCGAGTTATACAAAAAGACAAAGGCCCATATTATACACACCTTGG
GGCAGGACCAAGTGTTGCTGCTGTCAGGGAAATCATGGAGAATAGGTATGGTCAAAAAGGAAACGCAATA
AGGATAGAAATAGTAGTGTACACCGGTAAAGAAGGGAAAAGCTCTCATGGGTGTCCAATTGCTAAGTGGG
TTTTAAGAAGAAGCAGTGATGAAGAAAAAGTTCTTTGTTTGGTCCGGCAGCGTACAGGCCACCACTGTCC
AACTGCTGTGATGGTGGTGCTCATCATGGTGTGGGATGGCATCCCTCTTCCAATGGCCGACCGGCTATAC
ACAGAGCTCACAGAGAATCTAAAGTCATACAATGGGCACCCTACCGACAGAAGATGCACCCTCAATGAAA
ATCGTACCTGTACATGTCAAGGAATTGATCCAGAGACTTGTGGAGCTTCATTCTCTTTTGGCTGTTCATG
GAGTATGTACTTTAATGGCTGTAAGTTTGGTAGAAGCCCAAGCCCCAGAAGATTTAGAATTGATCCAAGC
TCTCCCTTACATGAAAAAAACCTTGAAGATAACTTACAGAGTTTGGCTACACGATTAGCTCCAATTTATA
AGCAGTATGCTCCAGTAGCTTACCAAAATCAGGTGGAATATGAAAATGTTGCCCGAGAATGTCGGCTTGG
CAGCAAGGAAGGTCGACCCTTCTCTGGGGTCACTGCTTGCCTGGACTTCTGTGCTCATCCCTACAGGGCC
ATTCACAACATGAATAATGGAAGCACTGTGGTTTGTACCTTAACTCGAGAAGATAACCGCTCTTTGGGTG
TTATTCCTCAAGATGAGCAGCTCCATGTGCTACCTCTTTATAAGCTTTCAGACACAGATGAGTTTGGCTC
CAAGGAAGGAATGGAAGCCAAGATCAAATCTGGGGCCATCGAGGTCCTGGCACCCCGCCGCAAAAAAAGA
ACGTGTTTCACTCAGCCTGTTCCCCGTTCTGGAAAGAAGAGGGCTGCGATGATGACAGAGGTTCTTGCAC
ATAAGATAAGGGCAGTGGAAAAGAAACCTATTCCCCGAATCAAGCGGAAGAATAACTCAACAACAACAAA
CAACAGTAAGCCTTCGTCACTGCCAACCTTAGGGAGTAACACTGAGACCGTGCAACCTGAAGTAAAAAGT
GAAACCGAACCCCATTTTATCTTAAAAAGTTCAGACAACACTAAAACTTATTCGCTGATGCCATCCGCTC
CTCACCCAGTGAAAGAGGCATCTCCAGGCTTCTCCTGGTCCCCGAAGACTGCTTCAGCCACACCAGCTCC
ACTGAAGAATGACGCAACAGCCTCATGCGGGTTTTCAGAAAGAAGCAGCACTCCCCACTGTACGATGCCT
TCGGGAAGACTCAGTGGTGCCAATGCTGCAGCTGCTGATGGCCCTGGCATTTCACAGCTTGGCGAAGTGG
CTCCTCTCCCCACCCTGTCTGCTCCTGTGATGGAGCCCCTCATTAATTCTGAGCCTTCCACTGGTGTGAC
TGAGCCGCTAACGCCTCATCAGCCAAACCACCAGCCCTCCTTCCTCACCTCTCCTCAAGACCTTGCCTCT
TCTCCAATGGAAGAAGATGAGCAGCATTCTGAAGCAGATGAGCCTCCATCAGACGAACCCCTATCTGATG
ACCCCCTGTCACCTGCTGAGGAGAAATTGCCCCACATTGATGAGTATTGGTCAGACAGTGAGCACATCTT
TTTGGATGCAAATATTGGTGGGGTGGCCATCGCACCTGCTCACGGCTCGGTTTTGATTGAGTGTGCCCGG
CGAGAGCTGCACGCTACCACTCCTGTTGAGCACCCCAACCGTAATCATCCAACCCGCCTCTCCCTTGTCT
TTTACCAGCACAAAAACCTAAATAAGCCCCAACATGGTTTTGAACTAAACAAGATTAAGTTTGAGGCTAA
AGAAGCTAAGAATAAGAAAATGAAGGCCTCAGAGCAAAAAGACCAGGCAGCTAATGAAGGTCCAGAACAG
TCCTCTGAAGTAAATGAATTGAACCAAATTCCTTCTCATAAAGCATTAACATTAACCCATGACAATGTTG
TCACCGTGTCCCCTTATGCTCTCACACACGTTGCGGGGCCCTATAACCATTGGGTCATGGCCGGCCAGGC
AAAAAAGAAAAAGGAATTCGGCAGTGGAGAGGGCAGAGGAAGTCTGCTAACATGCGGTGACGTCGAGGAG
AATCCTGGCCCAGTGAGCAAGGGCGAGGAGGATAACATGGCCATCATCAAGGAGTTCATGCGCTTCAAGG
TGCACATGGAGGGCTCCGTGAACGGCCACGAGTTCGAGATCGAGGGCGAGGGCGAGGGCCGCCCCTACGA
GGGCACCCAGACCGCCAAGCTGAAGGTGACCAAGGGTGGCCCCCTGCCCTTCGCCTGGGACATCCTGTCC
CCTCAGTTCATGTACGGCTCCAAGGCCTACGTGAAGCACCCCGCCGACATCCCCGACTACTTGAAGCTGT
CCTTCCCCGAGGGCTTCAAGTGGGAGCGCGTGATGAACTTCGAGGACGGCGGCGTGGTGACCGTGACCCA
GGACTCCTCCCTGCAGGACGGCGAGTTCATCTACAAGGTGAAGCTGCGCGGCACCAACTTCCCCTCCGAC
GGCCCCGTAATGCAGAAGAAAACCATGGGCTGGGAGGCCTCCTCCGAGCGGATGTACCCCGAGGACGGCG
CCCTGAAGGGCGAGATCAAGCAGAGGCTGAAGCTGAAGGACGGCGGCCACTACGACGCTGAGGTCAAGAC
CACCTACAAGGCCAAGAAGCCCGTGCAGCTGCCCGGCGCCTACAACGTCAACATCAAGTTGGACATCACC
TCCCACAACGAGGACTACACCATCGTGGAACAGTACGAACGCGCCGAGGGCCGCCACTCCACCGGCGGCA
TGGACGAGCTGTACAAGTAAGAATTCTAACTAGAGCTCGCTGATCAGCCTCGACTGTGCCTTCTAGTTGC
CAGCCATCTGTTGTTTGCCCCTCCCCCGTGCCTTCCTTGACCCTGGAAGGTGCCACTCCCACTGTCCTTT
CCTAATAAAATGAGGAAATTGCATCGCATTGTCTGAGTAGGTGTCATTCTATTCTGGGGGGTGGGGTGGG
GCAGGACAGCAAGGGGGAGGATTGGGAAGAGAATAGCAGGCATGCTGGGGAGCGGCCGCAGGAACCCCTA
GTGATGGAGTTGGCCACTCCCTCTCTGCGCGCTCGCTCGCTCACTGAGGCCGGGCGACCAAAGGTCGCCC
GACGCCCGGGCTTTGCCCGGGCGGCCTCAGTGAGCGAGCGAGCGCGCAGCTGCCTGCAGGGGCGCCTGAT
GCGGTATTTTCTCCTTACGCATCTGTGCGGTATTTCACACCGCATA
[142 nt withheld, positions 8867-9008]
C
[141 nt withheld, positions 9010-9150]
CCTTTGACGTTGGAGTCCACGTTCTTT
[37 nt withheld, positions 9178-9214]
ACCCTATCTCGGGCTATTCTTTTGATTTATAAGGGATTTTGCCGATTTCGGCCTATTGGTTAAAAAATGA
GCTGATTTAACAAAAATTTAACGCGAATTTTAACAAAATATTAACGTTTACAATTTTATGGTGCACTCTC
AGTACAATCTGCTCTGATGCCGCATAGTTAAGCCAGCCCCGACACCCGCCAACACCCGCTGACGCGCCCT
GACGGGCTTGTCTGCTCCCGGCATCCGCTTACAGACAAGCTGTGACCGTCTCCGGGAGCTGCATGTGTCA
GAGGTTTTCACCGTCATCACCGAAACGCGCGAGACGAAAGGGCCTCGTGATACGCCTATTTTTATAGGTT
AATGTCATGATAATAATGGTTTCTTAGACGTCAGGTGGCACTTTTCGGGGAAATGTGCGCGGAACCCCTA
TTTGTTTATTTTTCTAAATACATTCAAATATGTATCCGCTCATGAGACAATAACCCTGATAAATGCTTCA
ATAATATTGAAAAAGGAAGAGTATGAGTATTCAACATTTCCGTGTCGCCCTTATTCCCTTTTTTGCGGCA
TTTTGCCTTCCTGTTTTTGCTCACCCAGAAACGCTGGTGAAAGTAAAAGATGCTGAAGATCAGTTGGGTG
CACGAGTGGGTTACATCGAACTGGATCTCAACAGCGGTAAGATCCTTGAGAGTTTTCGCCCCGAAGAACG
TTTTCCAATGATGAGCACTTTTAAAGTTCTGCTATGTGGCGCGGTATTATCCCGTATTGACGCCGGGCAA
GAGCAACTCGGTCGCCGCATACACTATTCTCAGAATGACTTGGTTGAGTACTCACCAGTCACAGAAAAGC
ATCTTACGGATGGCATGACAGTAAGAGAATTATGCAGTGCTGCCATAACCATGAGTGATAACACTGCGGC
CAACTTACTTCTGACAACGATCGGAGGACCGAAGGAGCTAACCGCTTTTTTGCACAACATGGGGGATCAT
GTAACTCGCCTTGATCGTTGGGAACCGGAGCTGAATGAAGCCATACCAAACGACGAGCGTGACACCACGA
TGCCTGTAGCAATGGCAACAACGTTGCGCAAACTATTAACTGGCGAACTACTTACTCTAGCTTCCCGGCA
ACAATTAATAGACTGGATGGAGGCGGATAAAGTTGCAGGACCACTTCTGCGCTCGGCCCTTCCGGCTGGC
TGGTTTATTGCTGATAAATCTGGAGCCGGTGAGCGTGGAAGCCGCGGTATCATTGCAGCACTGGGGCCAG
ATGGTAAGCCCTCCCGTATCGTAGTTATCTACACGACGGGGAGTCAGGCAACTATGGATGAACGAAATAG
ACAGATCGCTGAGATAGGTGCCTCACTGATTAAGCATTGGTAACTGTCAGACCAAGTTTACTCATATATA
CTTTAGATTGATTTAAAACTTCATTTTTAATTTAAAAGGATCTAGGTGAAGATCCTTTTTGATAATCTCA
TGACCAAAATCCCTTAACGTGAGTTTTCGTTCCACTGAGCGTCAGACCCCGTAGAAAAGATCAAAGGATC
TTCTTGAGATCCTTTTTTTCTGCGCGTAATCTGCTGCTTGCAAACAAAAAAACCACCGCTACCAGCGGTG
GTTTGTTTGCCGGATCAAGAGCTACCAACTCTTTTTCCGAAGGTAACTGGCTTCAGCAGAGCGCAGATAC
CAAATACTGTCCTTCTAGTGTAGCCGTAGTTAGGCCACCACTTCAAGAACTCTGTAGCACCGCCTACATA
CCTCGCTCTGCTAATCCTGTTACCAGTGGCTGCTGCCAGTGGCGATAAGTCGTGTCTTACCGGGTTGGAC
TCAAGACGATAGTTACCGGATAAGGCGCAGCGGTCGGGCTGAACGGGGGGTTCGTGCACACAGCCCAGCT
TGGAGCGAACGACCTACACCGAACTGAGATACCTACAGCGTGAGCTATGAGAAAGCGCCACGCTTCCCGA
AGGGAGAAAGGCGGACAGGTATCCGGTAAGCGGCAGGGTCGGAACAGGAGAGCGCACGAGGGAGCTTCCA
GGGGGAAACGCCTGGTATCTTTATAGTCCTGTCGGGTTTCGCCACCTCTGACTTGAGCGTCGATTTTTGT
GATGCTCGTCAGGGGGGCGGAGCCTATGGAAAAACGCCAGCAACGCGGCCTTTTTACGGTTCCTGGCCTT
TTGCTGGCCTTTTGCTCACATGT
Features (pLannotate 1.2.2; 21 found; start..end, strand, type, name):
      1..241     +  promoter       U6 promoter: RNA polymerase III promoter for human U6 snRNA
    271..346     +  misc_RNA       gRNA scaffold: guide RNA scaffold for the Streptococcus pyogenes CRISPR/Cas9 system
    353..396     +  misc_RNA       gRNA scaffold (fragment): guide RNA scaffold for the Streptococcus pyogenes CRISPR/Cas9 system
    443..728     +  enhancer       CMV enhancer: human cytomegalovirus immediate early enhancer; contains an 18-bp deletion relative to the standard CMV enhancer
    730..1007    +  promoter       chicken β-actin promoter: No description available
   1008..1236    +  intron         hybrid intron: hybrid between chicken β-actin (CBA) and minute virus of mice (MMV) introns (Gray et al., 2011)
   1257..1284    +  CDS            3xHA (fragment): three tandem HA epitope tags
   1317..5417    +  CDS            Cas9: Cas9 (Csn1) endonuclease from the Streptococcus pyogenes Type II CRISPR/Cas system generates RNA-guided double strand breaks in DNA
   5418..5451    +  CDS            nucleoplasmin NLS (fragment): bipartite nuclear localization signal from nucleoplasmin
   5463..7616    +  CDS            TET1 (fragment): TET1_HUMAN - Also known as CXXC6, KIAA1676, LCX. Experimental evidence at protein level: Swiss-Prot protein existence level 1. Dioxygenase that catalyzes the conversion of the modified genomic base 5-methylcytosine (5mC) into 5-hydroxymethylcytosine (5hmC) and plays a key role in active DNA demethylation. Also mediates subsequent conversion of 5hmC into 5-formylcytosine (5fC), and conversion of 5fC to 5-carboxylcytosine (5caC). Conversion of 5mC into 5hmC, 5fC and 5caC probably constitutes the first step in cytosine demethylation. Methylation at the C5 position of cytosine bases is an epigenet
   7619..7643    +  CDS            nucleoplasmin NLS (fragment): bipartite nuclear localization signal from nucleoplasmin
   7713..8419    +  CDS            mCherry (fragment): monomeric derivative of DsRed fluorescent protein (Shaner et al., 2004) mammalian codon-optimized
   8454..8565    +  polyA_signal   bGH poly(A) signal: bovine growth hormone polyadenylation signal
   8670..8810    +  repeat_region  AAV2 ITR: inverted terminal repeat of adeno-associated virus serotype 2 inverted
   8815..8866    -  misc_feature   bom (fragment): basis of mobility region from pBR322
   8885..9265    +  rep_origin     M13 ori (sequence partly withheld): M13 bacteriophage origin of replication; arrow indicates direction of (+) strand synthesis
   9341..9390    -  misc_feature   bom (fragment): basis of mobility region from pBR322
   9492..9527    -  CDS            rop (fragment): Rop protein, which maintains plasmids at low copy number; rop
   9622..9726    +  promoter       AmpR promoter: bla
   9727..10587   +  CDS            AmpR: β-lactamase; bla; confers resistance to ampicillin, carbenicillin, and related antibiotics
  10758..11346   +  rep_origin     ori: high-copy-number ColE1/pMB1/pBR322/pUC origin of replication
