>Addgene plasmid #129045 | pSpdCas9-hudTET1CD-T2A-mCherry(PX458)-SghuTSDR-5 | addgene full sequence | sequence record 256200 | Addgene Partial NGS Result
GAGGGCCTATTTCCCATGATTCCTTCATATTTGCATATACGATACAAGGCTGTTAGAGAGATAATTGGAA
TTAATTTGACTGTAAACACAAAGATATTAGTACAAAATACGTGACGTAGAAAGTAATAATTTCTTGGGTA
GTTTGCAGTTTTAAAATTATGTTTTAAAATGGACTATCATATGCTTACCGTAACTTGAAAGTATTTCGAT
TTCTTGGCTTTATATATCTTGTGGAAAGGACGAAACACCGTGGGTGCTGGTGGATGTGGTGTTTTAGAGC
TAGAAATAGCAAGTTAAAATAAGGCTAGTCCGTTATCAACTTGAAAAAGTGGCACCGAGTCGGTGCTTTT
TTGTTTTAGAGCTAGAAATAGCAAGTTAAAATAAGGCTAGTCCGTTTTTAGCGCGTGCGCCAATTCTGCA
GACAAATGGCTCTAGAGGTACCCGTTACATAACTTACGGTAAATGGCCCGCCTGGCTGACCGCCCAACGA
CCCCCGCCCATTGACGTCAATAGTAACGCCAATAGGGACTTTCCATTGACGTCAATGGGTGGAGTATTTA
CGGTAAACTGCCCACTTGGCAGTACATCAAGTGTATCATATGCCAAGTACGCCCCCTATTGACGTCAATG
ACGGTAAATGGCCCGCCTGGCATTGTGCCCAGTACATGACCTTATGGGACTTTCCTACTTGGCAGTACAT
CTACGTATTAGTCATCGCTATTACCATGGTCGAGGTGAGCCCCACGTTCTGCTTCACTCTCCCCATCTCC
CCCCCCTCCCCACCCCCAATTTTGTATTTATTTATTTTTTAATTATTTTGTGCAGCGATGGGGGCGGGGG
GGGGGGGGGGGCGCGCGCCGGGGGGGGGGGGGGGGGGGGGGGGGGGGGGSGGGGSGRGGSGGAGAGGTGC
GGCGGCAGCCAATCAGAGCGGCGCGCTCCGAAAGTTTCCTTTTATGGCGAGGCGGCGGCGGCGGCGGCCC
TATAAAAAGCGAAGCGCGCGGCGGGCGGGAGTCGCTGCGCGCTGCCTTCGCCCCGTGCCCCGCTCCGCCG
CCGCCTCGCGCCGCCCGCCCCGGCTCTGACTGACCGCGTTACTCCCACAGGTGAGCGGGCGGGACGGCCC
TTCTCCTCCGGGCTGTAATTAGCTGAGCAAGAGGTAAGGGTTTAAGGGATGGTTGGTTGGTGGGGTATTA
ATGTTTAATTACCTGGAGCACCTGCCTGAAATCACTTTTTTTCAGGTTGGACCGGTGCCACCATGTACCC
ATACGATGTTCCAGATTACGCTTCGCCGAAGAAAAAGCGCAAGGTCGAAGCGTCCGACAAGAAGTACAGC
ATCGGCCTGGCCATCGGCACCAACTCTGTGGGCTGGGCCGTGATCACCGACGAGTACAAGGTGCCCAGCA
AGAAATTCAAGGTGCTGGGCAACACCGACCGGCACAGCATCAAGAAGAACCTGATCGGAGCCCTGCTGTT
CGACAGCGGCGAAACAGCCGAGGCCACCCGGCTGAAGAGAACCGCCAGAAGAAGATACACCAGACGGAAG
AACCGGATCTGCTATCTGCAAGAGATCTTCAGCAACGAGATGGCCAAGGTGGACGACAGCTTCTTCCACA
GACTGGAAGAGTCCTTCCTGGTGGAAGAGGATAAGAAGCACGAGCGGCACCCCATCTTCGGCAACATCGT
GGACGAGGTGGCCTACCACGAGAAGTACCCCACCATCTACCACCTGAGAAAGAAACTGGTGGACAGCACC
GACAAGGCCGACCTGCGGCTGATCTATCTGGCCCTGGCCCACATGATCAAGTTCCGGGGCCACTTCCTGA
TCGAGGGCGACCTGAACCCCGACAACAGCGACGTGGACAAGCTGTTCATCCAGCTGGTGCAGACCTACAA
CCAGCTGTTCGAGGAAAACCCCATCAACGCCAGCGGCGTGGACGCCAAGGCCATCCTGTCTGCCAGACTG
AGCAAGAGCAGACGGCTGGAAAATCTGATCGCCCAGCTGCCCGGCGAGAAGAAGAATGGCCTGTTCGGCA
ACCTGATTGCCCTGAGCCTGGGCCTGACCCCCAACTTCAAGAGCAACTTCGACCTGGCCGAGGATGCCAA
ACTGCAGCTGAGCAAGGACACCTACGACGACGACCTGGACAACCTGCTGGCCCAGATCGGCGACCAGTAC
GCCGACCTGTTTCTGGCCGCCAAGAACCTGTCCGACGCCATCCTGCTGAGCGACATCCTGAGAGTGAACA
CCGAGATCACCAAGGCCCCCCTGAGCGCCTCTATGATCAAGAGATACGACGAGCACCACCAGGACCTGAC
CCTGCTGAAAGCTCTCGTGCGGCAGCAGCTGCCTGAGAAGTACAAAGAGATTTTCTTCGACCAGAGCAAG
AACGGCTACGCCGGCTACATTGACGGCGGAGCCAGCCAGGAAGAGTTCTACAAGTTCATCAAGCCCATCC
TGGAAAAGATGGACGGCACCGAGGAACTGCTCGTGAAGCTGAACAGAGAGGACCTGCTGCGGAAGCAGCG
GACCTTCGACAACGGCAGCATCCCCCACCAGATCCACCTGGGAGAGCTGCACGCCATTCTGCGGCGGCAG
GAAGATTTTTACCCATTCCTGAAGGACAACCGGGAAAAGATCGAGAAGATCCTGACCTTCCGCATCCCCT
ACTACGTGGGCCCTCTGGCCAGGGGAAACAGCAGATTCGCCTGGATGACCAGAAAGAGCGAGGAAACCAT
CACCCCCTGGAACTTCGAGGAAGTGGTGGACAAGGGCGCTTCCGCCCAGAGCTTCATCGAGCGGATGACC
AACTTCGATAAGAACCTGCCCAACGAGAAGGTGCTGCCCAAGCACAGCCTGCTGTACGAGTACTTCACCG
TGTATAACGAGCTGACCAAAGTGAAATACGTGACCGAGGGAATGAGAAAGCCCGCCTTCCTGAGCGGCGA
GCAGAAAAAGGCCATCGTGGACCTGCTGTTCAAGACCAACCGGAAAGTGACCGTGAAGCAGCTGAAAGAG
GACTACTTCAAGAAAATCGAGTGCTTCGACTCCGTGGAAATCTCCGGCGTGGAAGATCGGTTCAACGCCT
CCCTGGGCACATACCACGATCTGCTGAAAATTATCAAGGACAAGGACTTCCTGGACAATGAGGAAAACGA
GGACATTCTGGAAGATATCGTGCTGACCCTGACACTGTTTGAGGACAGAGAGATGATCGAGGAACGGCTG
AAAACCTATGCCCACCTGTTCGACGACAAAGTGATGAAGCAGCTGAAGCGGCGGAGATACACCGGCTGGG
GCAGGCTGAGCCGGAAGCTGATCAACGGCATCCGGGACAAGCAGTCCGGCAAGACAATCCTGGATTTCCT
GAAGTCCGACGGCTTCGCCAACAGAAACTTCATGCAGCTGATCCACGACGACAGCCTGACCTTTAAAGAG
GACATCCAGAAAGCCCAGGTGTCCGGCCAGGGCGATAGCCTGCACGAGCACATTGCCAATCTGGCCGGCA
GCCCCGCCATTAAGAAGGGCATCCTGCAGACAGTGAAGGTGGTGGACGAGCTCGTGAAAGTGATGGGCCG
GCACAAGCCCGAGAACATCGTGATCGAAATGGCCAGAGAGAACCAGACCACCCAGAAGGGACAGAAGAAC
AGCCGCGAGAGAATGAAGCGGATCGAAGAGGGCATCAAAGAGCTGGGCAGCCAGATCCTGAAAGAACACC
CCGTGGAAAACACCCAGCTGCAGAACGAGAAGCTGTACCTGTACTACCTGCAGAATGGGCGGGATATGTA
CGTGGACCAGGAACTGGACATCAACCGGCTGTCCGACTACGATGTGGACGCCATCGTGCCTCAGAGCTTT
CTGAAGGACGACTCCATCGACAACAAGGTGCTGACCAGAAGCGACAAGAACCGGGGCAAGAGCGACAACG
TGCCCTCCGAAGAGGTCGTGAAGAAGATGAAGAACTACTGGCGGCAGCTGCTGAACGCCAAGCTGATTAC
CCAGAGAAAGTTCGACAATCTGACCAAGGCCGAGAGAGGCGGCCTGAGCGAACTGGATAAGGCCGGCTTC
ATCAAGAGACAGCTGGTGGAAACCCGGCAGATCACAAAGCACGTGGCACAGATCCTGGACTCCCGGATGA
ACACTAAGTACGACGAGAATGACAAGCTGATCCGGGAAGTGAAAGTGATCACCCTGAAGTCCAAGCTGGT
GTCCGATTTCCGGAAGGATTTCCAGTTTTACAAAGTGCGCGAGATCAACAACTACCACCACGCCCACGAC
GCCTACCTGAACGCCGTCGTGGGAACCGCCCTGATCAAAAAGTACCCTAAGCTGGAAAGCGAGTTCGTGT
ACGGCGACTACAAGGTGTACGACGTGCGGAAGATGATCGCCAAGAGCGAGCAGGAAATCGGCAAGGCTAC
CGCCAAGTACTTCTTCTACAGCAACATCATGAACTTTTTCAAGACCGAGATTACCCTGGCCAACGGCGAG
ATCCGGAAGCGGCCTCTGATCGAGACAAACGGCGAAACCGGGGAGATCGTGTGGGATAAGGGCCGGGATT
TTGCCACCGTGCGGAAAGTGCTGAGCATGCCCCAAGTGAATATCGTGAAAAAGACCGAGGTGCAGACAGG
CGGCTTCAGCAAAGAGTCTATCCTGCCCAAGAGGAACAGCGATAAGCTGATCGCCAGAAAGAAGGACTGG
GACCCTAAGAAGTACGGCGGCTTCGACAGCCCCACCGTGGCCTATTCTGTGCTGGTGGTGGCCAAAGTGG
AAAAGGGCAAGTCCAAGAAACTGAAGAGTGTGAAAGAGCTGCTGGGGATCACCATCATGGAAAGAAGCAG
CTTCGAGAAGAATCCCATCGACTTTCTGGAAGCCAAGGGCTACAAAGAAGTGAAAAAGGACCTGATCATC
AAGCTGCCTAAGTACTCCCTGTTCGAGCTGGAAAACGGCCGGAAGAGAATGCTGGCCTCTGCCGGCGAAC
TGCAGAAGGGAAACGAACTGGCCCTGCCCTCCAAATATGTGAACTTCCTGTACCTGGCCAGCCACTATGA
GAAGCTGAAGGGCTCCCCCGAGGATAATGAGCAGAAACAGCTGTTTGTGGAACAGCACAAGCACTACCTG
GACGAGATCATCGAGCAGATCAGCGAGTTCTCCAAGAGAGTGATCCTGGCCGACGCTAATCTGGACAAAG
TGCTGTCCGCCTACAACAAGCACCGGGATAAGCCCATCAGAGAGCAGGCCGAGAATATCATCCACCTGTT
TACCCTGACCAATCTGGGAGCCCCTGCCGCCTTCAAGTACTTTGACACCACCATCGACCGGAAGAGGTAC
ACCAGCACCAAAGAGGTGCTGGACGCCACCCTGATCCACCAGAGCATCACCGGCCTGTACGAGACACGGA
TCGACCTGTCTCAGCTGGGAGGCGACAAAAGGCCGGCGGCCACGAAAAAGGCCGGCCAGGGAGGAGGATC
CCTGCCCACCTGCAGCTGTCTTGATCGAGTTATACAAAAAGACAAAGGCCCATATTATACACACCTTGGG
GCAGGACCAAGTGTTGCTGCTGTCAGGGAAATCATGGAGAATAGGTATGGTCAAAAAGGAAACGCAATAA
GGATAGAAATAGTAGTGTACACCGGTAAAGAAGGGAAAAGCTCTCATGGGTGTCCAATTGCTAAGTGGGT
TTTAAGAAGAAGCAGTGATGAAGAAAAAGTTCTTTGTTTGGTCCGGCAGCGTACAGGCCACCACTGTCCA
ACTGCTGTGATGGTGGTGCTCATCATGGTGTGGGATGGCATCCCTCTTCCAATGGCCGACCGGCTATACA
CAGAGCTCACAGAGAATCTAAAGTCATACAATGGGCACCCTACCGACAGAAGATGCACCCTCAATGAAAA
TCGTACCTGTACATGTCAAGGAATTGATCCAGAGACTTGTGGAGCTTCATTCTCTTTTGGCTGTTCATGG
AGTATGTACTTTAATGGCTGTAAGTTTGGTAGAAGCCCAAGCCCCAGAAGATTTAGAATTGATCCAAGCT
CTCCCTTACATGAAAAAAACCTTGAAGATAACTTACAGAGTTTGGCTACACGATTAGCTCCAATTTATAA
GCAGTATGCTCCAGTAGCTTACCAAAATCAGGTGGAATATGAAAATGTTGCCCGAGAATGTCGGCTTGGC
AGCAAGGAAGGTCGACCCTTCTCTGGGGTCACTGCTTGCCTGGACTTCTGTGCTCATCCCTACAGGGCCA
TTCACAACATGAATAATGGAAGCACTGTGGTTTGTACCTTAACTCGAGAAGATAACCGCTCTTTGGGTGT
TATTCCTCAAGATGAGCAGCTCCATGTGCTACCTCTTTATAAGCTTTCAGACACAGATGAGTTTGGCTCC
AAGGAAGGAATGGAAGCCAAGATCAAATCTGGGGCCATCGAGGTCCTGGCACCCCGCCGCAAAAAAAGAA
CGTGTTTCACTCAGCCTGTTCCCCGTTCTGGAAAGAAGAGGGCTGCGATGATGACAGAGGTTCTTGCACA
TAAGATAAGGGCAGTGGAAAAGAAACCTATTCCCCGAATCAAGCGGAAGAATAACTCAACAACAACAAAC
AACAGTAAGCCTTCGTCACTGCCAACCTTAGGGAGTAACACTGAGACCGTGCAACCTGAAGTAAAAAGTG
AAACCGAACCCCATTTTATCTTAAAAAGTTCAGACAACACTAAAACTTATTCGCTGATGCCATCCGCTCC
TCACCCAGTGAAAGAGGCATCTCCAGGCTTCTCCTGGTCCCCGAAGACTGCTTCAGCCACACCAGCTCCA
CTGAAGAATGACGCAACAGCCTCATGCGGGTTTTCAGAAAGAAGCAGCACTCCCCACTGTACGATGCCTT
CGGGAAGACTCAGTGGTGCCAATGCTGCAGCTGCTGATGGCCCTGGCATTTCACAGCTTGGCGAAGTGGC
TCCTCTCCCCACCCTGTCTGCTCCTGTGATGGAGCCCCTCATTAATTCTGAGCCTTCCACTGGTGTGACT
GAGCCGCTAACGCCTCATCAGCCAAACCACCAGCCCTCCTTCCTCACCTCTCCTCAAGACCTTGCCTCTT
CTCCAATGGAAGAAGATGAGCAGCATTCTGAAGCAGATGAGCCTCCATCAGACGAACCCCTATCTGATGA
CCCCCTGTCACCTGCTGAGGAGAAATTGCCCCACATTGATGAGTATTGGTCAGACAGTGAGCACATCTTT
TTGGATGCAAATATTGGTGGGGTGGCCATCGCACCTGCTCACGGCTCGGTTTTGATTGAGTGTGCCCGGC
GAGAGCTGCACGCTACCACTCCTGTTGAGCACCCCAACCGTAATCATCCAACCCGCCTCTCCCTTGTCTT
TTACCAGCACAAAAACCTAAATAAGCCCCAACATGGTTTTGAACTAAACAAGATTAAGTTTGAGGCTAAA
GAAGCTAAGAATAAGAAAATGAAGGCCTCAGAGCAAAAAGACCAGGCAGCTAATGAAGGTCCAGAACAGT
CCTCTGAAGTAAATGAATTGAACCAAATTCCTTCTCATAAAGCATTAACATTAACCCATGACAATGTTGT
CACCGTGTCCCCTTATGCTCTCACACACGTTGCGGGGCCCTATAACCATTGGGTCATGGCCGGCCAGGCA
AAAAAGAAAAAGGAATTCGGCAGTGGAGAGGGCAGAGGAAGTCTGCTAACATGCGGTGACGTCGAGGAGA
ATCCTGGCCCAGTGAGCAAGGGCGAGGAGGATAACATGGCCATCATCAAGGAGTTCATGCGCTTCAAGGT
GCACATGGAGGGCTCCGTGAACGGCCACGAGTTCGAGATCGAGGGCGAGGGCGAGGGCCGCCCCTACGAG
GGCACCCAGACCGCCAAGCTGAAGGTGACCAAGGGTGGCCCCCTGCCCTTCGCCTGGGACATCCTGTCCC
CTCAGTTCATGTACGGCTCCAAGGCCTACGTGAAGCACCCCGCCGACATCCCCGACTACTTGAAGCTGTC
CTTCCCCGAGGGCTTCAAGTGGGAGCGCGTGATGAACTTCGAGGACGGCGGCGTGGTGACCGTGACCCAG
GACTCCTCCCTGCAGGACGGCGAGTTCATCTACAAGGTGAAGCTGCGCGGCACCAACTTCCCCTCCGACG
GCCCCGTAATGCAGAAGAAAACCATGGGCTGGGAGGCCTCCTCCGAGCGGATGTACCCCGAGGACGGCGC
CCTGAAGGGCGAGATCAAGCAGAGGCTGAAGCTGAAGGACGGCGGCCACTACGACGCTGAGGTCAAGACC
ACCTACAAGGCCAAGAAGCCCGTGCAGCTGCCCGGCGCCTACAACGTCAACATCAAGTTGGACATCACCT
CCCACAACGAGGACTACACCATCGTGGAACAGTACGAACGCGCCGAGGGCCGCCACTCCACCGGCGGCAT
GGACGAGCTGTACAAGTAAGAATTCTAACTAGAGCTCGCTGATCAGCCTCGACTGTGCCTTCTAGTTGCC
AGCCATCTGTTGTTTGCCCCTCCCCCGTGCCTTCCTTGACCCTGGAAGGTGCCACTCCCACTGTCCTTTC
CTAATAAAATGAGGAAATTGCATCGCATTGTCTGAGTAGGTGTCATTCTATTCTGGGGGGTGGGGTGGGG
CAGGACAGCAAGGGGGAGGATTGGGAAGAGAATAGCAGGCATGCTGGGGAGCGGCCGCAGGAACCCCTAG
TGATGGAGTTGGCCACTCCCTCTCTGCGCGCTCGCTCGCTCACTGAGGCCGGGCGACCAAAGGTCGCCCG
ACGCCCGGGCTTTGCCCGGGCGGCCTCAGTGAGCGAGCGAGCGCGCAGCTGCCTGCAGGGGCGCCTGATG
CGGTATTTTCTCCTTACGCATCTGTGCGGTATTTCACACCGCATA
[95 nt withheld, positions 8866-8960]
T
[46 nt withheld, positions 8962-9007]
C
[141 nt withheld, positions 9009-9149]
CCTTTGACGTTGGAGTCCACGTTCTTT
[37 nt withheld, positions 9177-9213]
ACTCTATCTCGGGCTATTCTTTTGATTTATAAGGGATTTTGCCGATTTCGGTCTATTGGTTAAAAAATGA
GCTGATTTAACAAAAATTTAACGCGAATTTTAACAAAATATTAACGTTTACAATTTTATGGTGCACTCTC
AGTACAATCTGCTCTGATGCCGCATAGTTAAGCCAGCCCCGACACCCGCCAACACCCGCTGACGCGCCCT
GACGGGCTTGTCTGCTCCCGGCATCCGCTTACAGACAAGCTGTGACCGTCTCCGGGAGCTGCATGTGTCA
GAGGTTTTCACCGTCATCACCGAAACGCGCGAGACGAAAGGGCCTCGTGATACGCCTATTTTTATAGGTT
AATGTCATGATAATAATGGTTTCTTAGACGTCAGGTGGCACTTTTCGGGGAAATGTGCGCGGAACCCCTA
TTTGTTTATTTTTCTAAATACATTCAAATATGTATCCGCTCATGAGACAATAACCCTGATAAATGCTTCA
ATAATATTGAAAAAGGAAGAGTATGAGTATTCAACATTTCCGTGTCGCCCTTATTCCCTTTTTTGCGGCA
TTTTGCCTTCCTGTTTTTGCTCACCCAGAAACGCTGGTGAAAGTAAAAGATGCTGAAGATCAGTTGGGTG
CACGAGTGGGTTACATCGAACTGGATCTCAACAGCGGTAAGATCCTTGAGAGTTTTCGCCCCGAAGAACG
TTTTCCAATGATGAGCACTTTTAAAGTTCTGCTATGTGGCGCGGTATTATCCCGTATTGACGCCGGGCAA
GAGCAACTCGGTCGCCGCATACACTATTCTCAGAATGACTTGGTTGAGTACTCACCAGTCACAGAAAAGC
ATCTTACGGATGGCATGACAGTAAGAGAATTATGCAGTGCTGCCATAACCATGAGTGATAACACTGCGGC
CAACTTACTTCTGACAACGATCGGAGGACCGAAGGAGCTAACCGCTTTTTTGCACAACATGGGGGATCAT
GTAACTCGCCTTGATCGTTGGGAACCGGAGCTGAATGAAGCCATACCAAACGACGAGCGTGACACCACGA
TGCCTGTAGCAATGGCAACAACGTTGCGCAAACTATTAACTGGCGAACTACTTACTCTAGCTTCCCGGCA
ACAATTAATAGACTGGATGGAGGCGGATAAAGTTGCAGGACCACTTCTGCGCTCGGCCCTTCCGGCTGGC
TGGTTTATTGCTGATAAATCTGGAGCCGGTGAGCGTGGAAGCCGCGGTATCATTGCAGCACTGGGGCCAG
ATGGTAAGCCCTCCCGTATCGTAGTTATCTACACGACGGGGAGTCAGGCAACTATGGATGAACGAAATAG
ACAGATCGCTGAGATAGGTGCCTCACTGATTAAGCATTGGTAACTGTCAGACCAAGTTTACTCATATATA
CTTTAGATTGATTTAAAACTTCATTTTTAATTTAAAAGGATCTAGGTGAAGATCCTTTTTGATAATCTCA
TGACCAAAATCCCTTAACGTGAGTTTTCGTTCCACTGAGCGTCAGACCCCGTAGAAAAGATCAAAGGATC
TTCTTGAGATCCTTTTTTTCTGCGCGTAATCTGCTGCTTGCAAACAAAAAAACCACCGCTACCAGCGGTG
GTTTGTTTGCCGGATCAAGAGCTACCAACTCTTTTTCCGAAGGTAACTGGCTTCAGCAGAGCGCAGATAC
CAAATACTGTTCTTCTAGTGTAGCCGTAGTTAGGCCACCACTTCAAGAACTCTGTAGCACCGCCTACATA
CCTCGCTCTGCTAATCCTGTTACCAGTGGCTGCTGCCAGTGGCGATAAGTCGTGTCTTACCGGGTTGGAC
TCAAGACGATAGTTACCGGATAAGGCGCAGCGGTCGGGCTGAACGGGGGGTTCGTGCACACAGCCCAGCT
TGGAGCGAACGACCTACACCGAACTGAGATACCTACAGCGTGAGCTATGAGAAAGCGCCACGCTTCCCGA
AGGGAGAAAGGCGGACAGGTATCCGGTAAGCGGCAGGGTCGGAACAGGAGAGCGCACGAGGGAGCTTCCA
GGGGGAAACGCCTGGTATCTTTATAGTCCTGTCGGGTTTCGCCACCTCTGACTTGAGCGTCGATTTTTGT
GATGCTCGTCAGGGGGGCGGAGCCTATGGAAAAACGCCAGCAACGCGGCCTTTTTACGGTTCCTGGCCTT
TTGCTGGCCTTTTGCTCACATGT
Features (pLannotate 1.2.2; 21 found; start..end, strand, type, name):
      1..241     +  promoter       U6 promoter: RNA polymerase III promoter for human U6 snRNA
    271..346     +  misc_RNA       gRNA scaffold: guide RNA scaffold for the Streptococcus pyogenes CRISPR/Cas9 system
    353..396     +  misc_RNA       gRNA scaffold (fragment): guide RNA scaffold for the Streptococcus pyogenes CRISPR/Cas9 system
    443..728     +  enhancer       CMV enhancer: human cytomegalovirus immediate early enhancer; contains an 18-bp deletion relative to the standard CMV enhancer
    730..1007    +  promoter       chicken β-actin promoter: No description available
   1008..1235    +  intron         hybrid intron: hybrid between chicken β-actin (CBA) and minute virus of mice (MMV) introns (Gray et al., 2011)
   1256..1283    +  CDS            3xHA (fragment): three tandem HA epitope tags
   1316..5416    +  CDS            Cas9: Cas9 (Csn1) endonuclease from the Streptococcus pyogenes Type II CRISPR/Cas system generates RNA-guided double strand breaks in DNA
   5417..5450    +  CDS            nucleoplasmin NLS (fragment): bipartite nuclear localization signal from nucleoplasmin
   5462..7615    +  CDS            TET1 (fragment): TET1_HUMAN - Also known as CXXC6, KIAA1676, LCX. Experimental evidence at protein level: Swiss-Prot protein existence level 1. Dioxygenase that catalyzes the conversion of the modified genomic base 5-methylcytosine (5mC) into 5-hydroxymethylcytosine (5hmC) and plays a key role in active DNA demethylation. Also mediates subsequent conversion of 5hmC into 5-formylcytosine (5fC), and conversion of 5fC to 5-carboxylcytosine (5caC). Conversion of 5mC into 5hmC, 5fC and 5caC probably constitutes the first step in cytosine demethylation. Methylation at the C5 position of cytosine bases is an epigenet
   7618..7642    +  CDS            nucleoplasmin NLS (fragment): bipartite nuclear localization signal from nucleoplasmin
   7712..8418    +  CDS            mCherry (fragment): monomeric derivative of DsRed fluorescent protein (Shaner et al., 2004) mammalian codon-optimized
   8453..8564    +  polyA_signal   bGH poly(A) signal: bovine growth hormone polyadenylation signal
   8669..8809    +  repeat_region  AAV2 ITR: inverted terminal repeat of adeno-associated virus serotype 2 inverted
   8814..8865    -  misc_feature   bom (fragment): basis of mobility region from pBR322
   8884..9339    +  rep_origin     f1 ori (sequence partly withheld): f1 bacteriophage origin of replication; arrow indicates direction of (+) strand synthesis
   9340..9389    -  misc_feature   bom (fragment): basis of mobility region from pBR322
   9491..9526    -  CDS            rop (fragment): Rop protein, which maintains plasmids at low copy number; rop
   9621..9725    +  promoter       AmpR promoter: bla
   9726..10586   +  CDS            AmpR: β-lactamase; bla; confers resistance to ampicillin, carbenicillin, and related antibiotics
  10757..11345   +  rep_origin     ori: high-copy-number ColE1/pMB1/pBR322/pUC origin of replication
