[The description below was written by a language model from this plasmid's Addgene catalogue record and pLannotate feature annotations shown in this document.]
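Description:
pSpdCas9-hudTET1CD-T2A-mCherry(PX458)-SghuTSDR-5 is a mammalian expression plasmid of about 11.4 kb built on the PX458 all-in-one CRISPR backbone. It serves as the catalytically inactive control in a system for targeted DNA demethylation of the human FOXP3 TSDR (Treg-specific demethylated region). It is propagated in E. coli through a high-copy ColE1/pUC-type origin with ampicillin selection (AmpR). The backbone also carries an f1/M13 phage origin and a single AAV2 ITR remnant, which on its own does not make the plasmid an AAV packaging vector.

Two expression units sit side by side. A human U6 Pol III promoter drives an S. pyogenes-type single guide RNA, designated sgRNA5, whose spacer targets the human TSDR. Downstream, the CBh promoter (CMV enhancer, chicken β-actin promoter and hybrid intron) drives one long open reading frame ending in a bGH polyadenylation signal. This encodes an N-terminal HA tag and NLS and nuclease-dead Cas9 (D10A, H840A). These are followed by nuclear localization sequences flanking the human TET1 catalytic domain, then T2A and mCherry. The TET1 domain carries H1671Y and D1673A, which abolish its dioxygenase activity, so the fusion is recruited to the TSDR without oxidizing 5-methylcytosine. The T2A peptide releases mCherry as a separate protein, allowing transfected cells to be identified or sorted by red fluorescence. The promoter field in the record mentions EGFP, but the name, tag field and both feature tables indicate mCherry.

The construct is used alongside the active dCas9-TET1CD version to separate effects of enzymatic demethylation from those of dCas9 binding alone. The depositor and repository sequences give essentially identical annotations, differing by a single nucleotide in length.
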