Addgene plasmid #129045: pSpdCas9-hudTET1CD-T2A-mCherry(PX458)-SghuTSDR-5
Purpose: inactivated control (targeted DNA demethylation_human_TSDR), expression of dCas9-hudTET1CD-T2A-mCherry sgRNA5 targeting human TSDR
Depositing lab: Julia K Polansky. Depositing organization: Charite Universitaetsmedizin Berlin. Publication: Targeted De-Methylation of the FOXP3-TSDR Is Sufficient to Induce Physiological FOXP3 Expression but Not a Functional Treg Phenotype. Kressler C, Gasparoni G, Nordstrom K, Hamo D, Salhab A, Dimitropoulos C, Tierling S, Reinke P, Volk HD, Walter J, Hamann A, Polansky JK. Front Immunol. 2021 Jan 7;11:609891. doi: 10.3389/fimmu.2020.609891. eCollection 2020. PubMed 33488615.
Backbone
  Vector backbone: PX458
  Backbone manufacturer: Feng Zhang (Addgene plasmid # 48138)
  Vector type: Mammalian Expression
Growth in bacteria
  Bacterial resistance: Ampicillin, 100 μg/mL
  Growth temperature: 37°C
  Growth strain: DH5alpha
  Copy number: Unknown
Gene/Insert
  Gene/Insert name: dCas9-hudTET1CD, SgRNA5 (huTSDR) (alt name: dCas9-hudTET1CD-T2A-mCherry)
  gRNA/shRNA sequence: TGGGTGCTGGTGGATGTGGT
  Species: Synthetic
  Mutation: dCas9 (D10A;H840A), catalytic domain huTET1 inactive (H1671Y; D1673A)
  Promoter: CbH (for dCas9-hudTET1CD-T2A-EGFP) U6 (for sgRNA)
  Tag / fusion protein: HA-Tag, NLS (N terminal on insert); T2A-mCherry (C terminal on backbone)
  Cloning method: Restriction Enzyme; 5′ cloning site Unknown (unknown if destroyed); 3′ cloning site Unknown (unknown if destroyed)
  Sequencing primers: 5′ SgRNA-cloning-site: hU6-F (GAGGGCCTATTTCCCATGATT)
Resource information
  A portion of this plasmid was derived from a plasmid made by: mCherry (BbsI removed) from Nicola Patron (Addgene plasmid # 50316); HA tag-NLS-dCas9 from Rudolf Jaenisch (Addgene plasmid # 48223); hudTET1CD from Keith Joung (Addgene plasmid # 49965).
Terms and licenses: Academic/Nonprofit Terms; Industry Terms: Not Available to Industry
How to cite: pSpdCas9-hudTET1CD-T2A-mCherry(PX458)-SghuTSDR-5 was a gift from Julia K Polansky (Addgene plasmid # 129045 ; http://n2t.net/addgene:129045 ; RRID:Addgene_129045)
